Addgene plasmid #229788: Bxb1-GA_AIO-GZV-SynZiFTR_mGL donor
Purpose: Bxb1-GA donor plasmid with downstream tandem syntax for all-in-one grazoprevir-inducible mGreenLantern expression
Depositing lab: Richard Davis. Depositing organization: Leiden University Medical Center. Publication: STRAIGHT-IN Dual: a platform for dual, single-copy integrations of DNA payloads and gene circuits into human induced pluripotent stem cells. Blanch-Asensio A, Ploessl DS, Wang NB, Mummery CL, Galloway KE, Davis RP. bioRxiv [Preprint]. 2024 Oct 17:2024.10.17.616637. doi: 10.1101/2024.10.17.616637. PubMed 39464154.
Backbone
  Vector backbone: pBR322/pUC
  Backbone size w/o insert (bp): 4700
  Vector type: Mammalian Expression, Synthetic Biology
Growth in bacteria
  Bacterial resistance: Ampicillin, 100 μg/mL
  Growth temperature: 37°C
  Growth strain: NEB Stable
  Copy number: High Copy
Gene/Insert
  Gene/Insert name: mGreenLantern; ZF10-NS3-p65
  Species: Synthetic
  Insert size (bp): 6100
  Promoter: ZF10 and CAG
  Cloning method: Gibson Cloning
Terms and licenses: Academic/Nonprofit Terms; Industry Terms: Not Available to Industry
Depositor comments: Please visit https://doi.org/10.1101/2024.10.17.616637 for bioRxiv preprint.
How to cite: Bxb1-GA_AIO-GZV-SynZiFTR_mGL donor was a gift from Richard Davis (Addgene plasmid # 229788 ; http://n2t.net/addgene:229788 ; RRID:Addgene_229788)
