[The description below was written by a language model from this plasmid's Addgene catalogue record and pLannotate feature annotations shown in this document.]
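Description:
Bxb1-GA_AIO-GZV-SynZiFTR_mGL donor is a roughly 10.8 kb mammalian expression and synthetic biology plasmid built on a pBR322/pUC backbone. It is intended as a donor for Bxb1 integrase-mediated, single-copy integration of a gene circuit into a genomic landing pad in human induced pluripotent stem cells (the STRAIGHT-IN Dual platform). In E. coli it is maintained at high copy from the ColE1/pUC origin with ampicillin selection (AmpR), and it also carries an f1 origin. The Bxb1 attachment site implied by "GA" in the name, which presumably denotes the central dinucleotide variant, is not annotated in the feature table.

The payload is an all-in-one, grazoprevir-inducible circuit with two transcription units arranged in tandem, both on the same strand. The upstream unit encodes mGreenLantern followed by WPRE and a bGH polyadenylation fragment. According to the record it is driven by a ZF10-responsive promoter, which is not itself annotated. The downstream unit uses the CAG promoter (CMV enhancer, chicken β-actin promoter, chimeric intron) to constitutively express the synthetic transcription factor ZF10-NS3-p65. Its annotated parts are a 3xFLAG tag, a hepatitis C virus polyprotein segment corresponding to the NS3 protease, and the RelA (p65) activation domain, ending in a bGH poly(A) signal. In this type of design, NS3 self-cleavage separates the zinc-finger DNA-binding domain from the activator. The protease inhibitor grazoprevir blocks that cleavage, so the intact factor can switch on the reporter.

Upstream of the circuit lie an SV40 promoter, an EF-1α promoter and an FRT site, along with short NeoR/KanR and PuroR fragments. These are probably involved in selecting integrants and in FLP-mediated removal of auxiliary sequence, but the record does not state their roles.
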