Features (pLannotate 1.2.2; 29 found; start..end, strand, type, name):
      2..94      +  CDS            lacI (fragment): lac repressor; lacI; The lac repressor binds to the lac operator to inhibit transcription in E. coli. This inhibition can be relieved by adding lactose or isopropyl-β-D-thiogalactopyranoside (IPTG).
    107..128     +  protein_bind   CAP binding site: CAP binding activates transcription in the presence of cAMP. E. coli catabolite activator protein
    143..173     +  promoter       lac promoter: promoter for the E. coli lac operon
    177..199     +  protein_bind   lac operator (fragment): The lac repressor binds to the lac operator to inhibit transcription in E. coli. This inhibition can be relieved by adding lactose or isopropyl-β-D-thiogalactopyranoside (IPTG). lac repressor encoded by lacI
    253..463     +  promoter       SV40 promoter: SV40 early promoter
    485..551     +  CDS            small t antigen (fragment): SV40 (simian virus 40) small t antigen
    558..1736    +  promoter       EF-1α promoter: strong constitutive promoter for human elongation factor EF-1α
   1808..1855    +  protein_bind   FRT: FLP-mediated recombination occurs in the 8-bp core sequence TCTAGAAA (Turan and Bode, 2011). FLP recombinase from the Saccharomyces cerevisiae 2μ plasmid
   1855..1879    -  CDS            NeoR/KanR (fragment): aminoglycoside phosphotransferase confers resistance to neomycin, kanamycin, and G418 (Geneticin®)
   2359..3078    +  CDS            mGreenLantern: monomeric GFP derivative that displays exceptionally high brightness in cells (Campbell et al., 2020)
   3080..3668    +  misc_feature   WPRE: woodchuck hepatitis virus posttranscriptional regulatory element
   3694..3719    +  polyA_signal   bGH poly(A) signal (fragment): bovine growth hormone polyadenylation signal
   3725..4104    +  enhancer       CMV enhancer: human cytomegalovirus immediate early enhancer
   4106..4379    +  promoter       chicken β-actin promoter: No description available
   4380..5396    +  intron         chimeric intron: chimera between introns from chicken β-actin and rabbit β-globin
   6014..6079    +  CDS            3xFLAG: three tandem FLAG® epitope tags, followed by an enterokinase cleavage site
   6296..6874    +  CDS            POLG_HCV77 (fragment): Experimental evidence at protein level: Swiss-Prot protein existence level 1. [RNA-directed RNA polymerase]: RNA-dependent RNA polymerase that performs primer-template recognition and RNA synthesis during viral replication. From Hepatitis C virus genotype 1a (isolate H77) (HCV).
   7208..7579    +  CDS            RelA (p65) AD: transcriptional activation domain of human RelA, also known as p65 (O'Shea and Perkins, 2008)
   7589..7813    +  polyA_signal   bGH poly(A) signal: bovine growth hormone polyadenylation signal
   7820..7841    +  CDS            PuroR (fragment): puromycin N-acetyltransferase; pac from Streptomyces; confers resistance to puromycin
   7900..7920    +  CDS            lacZα (fragment): LacZα fragment of β-galactosidase; lacZ fragment
   7928..8085    +  CDS            lacZα (fragment): LacZα fragment of β-galactosidase; lacZ fragment
   8091..8142    -  misc_feature   bom (fragment): basis of mobility region from pBR322
   8161..8616    +  rep_origin     f1 ori (sequence partly withheld): f1 bacteriophage origin of replication; arrow indicates direction of (+) strand synthesis
   8617..8666    -  misc_feature   bom (fragment): basis of mobility region from pBR322
   8768..8803    -  CDS            rop (fragment): Rop protein, which maintains plasmids at low copy number; rop
   8898..9002    +  promoter       AmpR promoter: bla
   9003..9863    +  CDS            AmpR: β-lactamase; bla; confers resistance to ampicillin, carbenicillin, and related antibiotics
  10034..10622   +  rep_origin     ori: high-copy-number ColE1/pMB1/pBR322/pUC origin of replication
>Addgene plasmid #229788 | Bxb1-GA_AIO-GZV-SynZiFTR_mGL donor | addgene full sequence | sequence record 461833 | Addgene NGS Result
AGCGCCCAATACGCAAACCGCCTCTCCCCGCGCGTTGGCCGATTCATTAATGCAGCTGGCACGACAGGTT
TCCCGACTGGAAAGCGGGCAGTGAGCGCAACGCAATTAATGTGAGTTAGCTCACTCATTAGGCACCCCAG
GCTTTACACTTTATGCTTCCGGCTCGTATGTTGTGTGGAATTGTGAGCGGATAACAATTTCACACAGGAA
ACAGCTATGACCATGATTACGCCAAGCTTAATTCCCTCCCCAGCAGGCAGAAGTATGCAAAGCATGCATC
TCAATTAGTCAGCAACCATAGTCCCGCCCCTAACTCCGCCCATCCCGCCCCTAACTCCGCCCAGTTCCGC
CCATTCTCCGCCCCATGGCTGACTAATTTTTTTTATTTATGCAGAGGCCGAGGCCGCCTCGGCCTCTGAG
CTATTCCAGAAGTAGTGAGGAGGCTTTTTTGGAGGCCTAGGCTTTTGCAAAAAGCTTTGCAAAGATGGAT
AAAGTTTTAAACAGAGAGGAATCTTTGCAGCTAATGGACCTTCTAGGTCTTGAAAGGAGTGGGAATTGGC
TCCGGTGCCCGTCAGTGGGCAGAGCGCACATCGCCCACAGTCCCCGAGAAGTTGGGGGGAGGGGTCGGCA
ATTGAACCGGTGCCTAGAGAAGGTGGCGCGGGGTAAACTGGGAAAGTGATGTCGTGTACTGGCTCCGCCT
TTTTCCCGAGGGTGGGGGAGAACCGTATATAAGTGCAGTAGTCGCCGTGAACGTTCTTTTTCGCAACGGG
TTTGCCGCCAGAACACAGGTAAGTGCCGTGTGTGGTTCCCGCGGGCCTGGCCTCTTTACGGGTTATGGCC
CTTGCGTGCCTTGAATTACTTCCACCTGGCTGCAGTACGTGATTCTTGATCCCGAGCTTCGGGTTGGAAG
TGGGTGGGAGAGTTCGAGGCCTTGCGCTTAAGGAGCCCCTTCGCCTCGTGCTTGAGTTGAGGCCTGGCCT
GGGCGCTGGGGCCGCCGCGTGCGAATCTGGTGGCACCTTCGCGCCTGTCTCGCTGCTTTCGATAAGTCTC
TAGCCATTTAAAATTTTTGATGACCTGCTGCGACGCTTTTTTTCTGGCAAGATAGTCTTGTAAATGCGGG
CCAAGATCTGCACACTGGTATTTCGGTTTTTGGGGCCGCGGGCGGCGACGGGGCCCGTGCGTCCCAGCGC
ACATGTTCGGCGAGGCGGGGCCTGCGAGCGCGGCCACCGAGAATCGGACGGGGGTAGTCTCAAGCTGGCC
GGCCTGCTCTGGTGCCTGGCCTCGCGCCGCCGTGTATCGCCCCGCCCTGGGCGGCAAGGCTGGCCCGGTC
GGCACCAGTTGCGTGAGCGGAAAGATGGCCGCTTCCCGGCCCTGCTGCAGGGAGCTCAAAATGGAGGACG
CGGCGCTCGGGAGAGCGGGCGGGTGAGTCACCCACACAAAGGAAAAGGGCCTTTCCGTCCTCAGCCGTCG
CTTCATGTGACTCCACGGAGTACCGGGCGCCGTCCAGGCACCTCGATTAGTTCTCGAGCTTTTGGAGTAC
GTCGTCTTTAGGTTGGGGGGAGGGGTTTTATGCGATGGAGTTTCCCCACACTGAGTGGGTGGAGACTGAA
GTTAGGCCAGCTTGGCACTTGATGTAATTCTCCTTGGAATTTGCCCTTTTTGAGTTTGGATCTTGGTTCA
TTCTCAAGCCTCAGACAGTGGTTCAAAGTTTTTTTCTTCCATTTCAGGTGTCGTGAGGAATTCGCCACCA
TGGCCGGCTTGTCGACGACGGCGGACTCCGTCGTCAGGATCATCCGGATCCGGATCCGAAGTTCCTATTC
CGAAGTTCCTATTCTCTAGAAAGTATAGGAACTTCATGATATTCGGCAAGCAGGCATCGACTAGTTAATT
AAGCGGACGATTGAGTAACACTGTATCTAGTCTACCTACAGGGCTCGGCGTAGCCGATGTCGCGCGGATA
GCGTCAACCTCTTCGGCGTAGCCGATGTCGCGCAATCAGTTCTCCCGAGGTCGGCGTAGCCGATGTCGCG
CAGAGCCGTGCTTCCAATACGGCGTAGCCGATGTCGCGCCGGGTTTCGTAACAATCGCATGAGGATTCGC
AACGCCTTCGGCGTAGCCGATGTCGCGCTCCCGTCTCAGTAAAGGTCGGCGTAGCCGATGTCGCGCAATC
GGACTGCCTTCGTACGGCGTAGCCGATGTCGCGCGTATCAGTCGCCTCGGAACGGCGTAGCCGATGTCGC
GCATTCGTAAGAGGCTCACTCTCCCTTACACGGAGTGGATAGGATCCTCTAGAGGGTATATAATGGGGGC
CACTAGTCTACTACCAGAGCTCATCGCTAGCGCTACCGGATCGCCACCATGGTGAGCAAGGGCGAGGAGC
TGTTCACCGGGGTGGTGCCCATCCTGGTCGAGCTGGACGGCGACGTAAACGGCCACAAGTTCAGCGTCCG
CGGCGAGGGCGAGGGCGATGCCACCAACGGCAAGCTGACCCTGAAGTTCATCTGCACCACCGGCAAGCTG
CCCGTGCCCTGGCCCACCCTCGTGACCACCTTAGGCTACGGCGTGGCCTGCTTCGCCCGCTACCCCGACC
ACATGAAGCAGCACGACTTCTTCAAGTCCGCCATGCCCGAAGGCTACGTCCAGGAGCGCACCATCTCTTT
CAAGGACGACGGTACCTACAAGACCCGCGCCGAGGTGAAGTTCGAGGGCGACACCCTGGTGAACCGCATC
GTGCTGAAGGGCATCGACTTCAAGGAGGACGGCAACATCCTGGGGCACAAGCTGGAGTACAACTTCAACA
GCCACAAGGTCTATATCACGGCCGACAAGCAGAAGAACGGCATCAAGGCTAACTTCAAGACCCGCCACAA
CGTTGAGGACGGCGGCGTGCAGCTCGCCGACCACTACCAGCAGAACACCCCCATCGGCGACGGCCCCGTG
CTGCTGCCCGACAACCACTACCTGAGCCATCAGTCCAAACTGAGCAAAGACCCCAACGAGAAGCGCGATC
ACATGGTCCTGAAGGAGAGGGTGACCGCCGCCGGGATTACACATGACATGGACGAGCTGTACAAGTAAGA
ATCAACCTCTGGATTACAAAATTTGTGAAAGATTGACTGGTATTCTTAACTATGTTGCTCCTTTTACGCT
ATGTGGATACGCTGCTTTAATGCCTTTGTATCATGCTATTGCTTCCCGTATGGCTTTCATTTTCTCCTCC
TTGTATAAATCCTGGTTGCTGTCTCTTTATGAGGAGTTGTGGCCCGTTGTCAGGCAACGTGGCGTGGTGT
GCACTGTGTTTGCTGACGCAACCCCCACTGGTTGGGGCATTGCCACCACCTGTCAGCTCCTTTCCGGGAC
TTTCGCTTTCCCCCTCCCTATTGCCACGGCGGAACTCATCGCCGCCTGCCTTGCCCGCTGCTGGACAGGG
GCTCGGCTGTTGGGCACTGACAATTCCGTGGTGTTGTCGGGGAAGCTGACGTCCTTTCCATGGCTGCTCG
CCTGTGTTGCCACCTGGATTCTGCGCGGGACGTCCTTCTGCTACGTCCCTTCGGCCCTCAATCCAGCGGA
CCTTCCTTCCCGCGGCCTGCTGCCGGCTCTGCGGCCTCTTCCGCGTCTTCGCCTTCGCCCTCAGACGAGT
CGGATCTCCCTTTGGGCCGCCTCCCCGCCCTTTGGGCCGCCTCCCCGCGCTAGTGCTGGGGATGCGGTGG
GCTCTATGGGTCTCGACATTGATTATTGACTAGTTATTAATAGTAATCAATTACGGGGTCATTAGTTCAT
AGCCCATATATGGAGTTCCGCGTTACATAACTTACGGTAAATGGCCCGCCTGGCTGACCGCCCAACGACC
CCCGCCCATTGACGTCAATAATGACGTATGTTCCCATAGTAACGCCAATAGGGACTTTCCATTGACGTCA
ATGGGTGGAGTATTTACGGTAAACTGCCCACTTGGCAGTACATCAAGTGTATCATATGCCAAGTACGCCC
CCTATTGACGTCAATGACGGTAAATGGCCCGCCTGGCATTATGCCCAGTACATGACCTTATGGGACTTTC
CTACTTGGCAGTACATCTACGTATTAGTCATCGCTATTACCATGGTCGAGGTGAGCCCCACGTTCTGCTT
CACTCTCCCCATCTCCCCCCCCTCCCCACCCCCAATTTTGTATTTATTTATTTTTTAATTATTTTGTGCA
GCGATGGGGGCGGGGGGGGGGGGCGCGCGCCAGGCGGGGCGGGGCGGGGCGAGGGGCGGGGCGGGGCGAG
GCGGAGAGGTGCGGCGGCAGCCAATCAGAGCGGCGCGCTCCGAAAGTTTCCTTTTATGGCGAGGCGGCGG
CGGCGGCGGCCCTATAAAAAGCGAAGCGCGCGGCGGGCGGGAGTCGCTGCGCGCTGCCTTCGCCCCGTGC
CCCGCTCCGCCGCCGCCTCGCGCCGCCCGCCCCGGCTCTGACTGACCGCGTTACTCCCACAGGTGAGCGG
GCGGGACGGCCCTTCTCCTCCGGGCTGTAATTAGCGCTTGGTTTAATGACGGCTTGTTTCTTTTCTGTGG
CTGCGTGAAAGCCTTGAGGGGCTCCGGGAGGGCCCTTTGTGCGGGGGGAGCGGCTCGGGGGGTGCGTGCG
TGTGTGTGTGCGTGGGGAGCGCCGCGTGCGGCTCCGCGCTGCCCGGCGGCTGTGAGCGCTGCGGGCGCGG
CGCGGGGCTTTGTGCGCTCCGCAGTGTGCGCGAGGGGAGCGCGGCCGGGGGCGGTGCCCCGCGGTGCGGG
GGGGGCTGCGAGGGGAACAAAGGCTGCGTGCGGGGTGTGTGCGTGGGGGGGTGAGCAGGGGGTGTGGGCG
CGTCGGTCGGGCTGCAACCCCCCCTGCACCCCCCTCCCCGAGTTGCTGAGCACGGCCCGGCTTCGGGTGC
GGGGCTCCGTACGGGGCGTGGCGCGGGGCTCGCCGTGCCGGGCGGGGGGTGGCGGCAGGTGGGGGTGCCG
GGCGGGGCGGGGCCGCCTCGGGCCGGGGAGGGCTCGGGGGAGGGGCGCGGCGGCCCCCGGAGCGCCGGCG
GCTGTCGAGGCGCGGCGAGCCGCAGCCATTGCCTTTTATGGTAATCGTGCGAGAGGGCGCAGGGACTTCC
TTTGTCCCAAATCTGTGCGGAGCCGAAATCTGGGAGGCGCCGCCGCACCCCCTCTAGCGGGCGCGGGGCG
AAGCGGTGCGGCGCCGGCAGGAAGGAAATGGGCGGGGAGGGCCTTCGTGCGTCGCCGCGCCGCCGTCCCC
TTCTCCCTCTCCAGCCTCGGGGCTGTCCGCGGGGGGACGGCTGCCTTCGGGGGGGACGGGGCAGGGCGGG
GTTCGGCTTCTGGCGTGTGACCGGCGGCTCTAGAGCCTCTGCTAACCATGTTCATGCCTTCTTCTTTTTC
CTACAGCTCCTGGGCAACGTGCTGGTTATTGTGCTGTCTCATCATTTTGGCAAAGAATTCCGATCGCGCC
ACCTGCCGCCACCATGTCTAGACCCGGAGAGCGCCCATTCCAGTGTCGGATTTGCATGCGGAACTTTTCG
AGAAGACACGGCCTGGACAGACATACCCGTACTCATACAGGTGAAAAACCCTTTCAGTGTCGGATCTGTA
TGCGAAATTTCTCCGACCACAGCAGCCTGAAGAGACATCTACGTACCCACACCGGCAGCCAGAAGCCATT
TCAGTGTCGGATCTGTATGCGGAACTTCTCCGTGAGACACAACCTGACCAGACATCTACGTACGCACACC
GGAGAGAAGCCATTCCAATGCCGAATATGCATGCGCAACTTCAGTGACCACAGCAACCTGAGCAGACACC
TAAAAACCCACACCGGTTCCCAGAAGCCATTTCAGTGTCGGATCTGTATGCGGAACTTCTCCCAGCGCAG
CAGCCTGGTGAGACATCTACGTACGCACACCGGAGAGAAGCCATTCCAATGCCGAATATGCATGCGCAAC
TTCAGTGAGAGCGGCCACCTGAAGAGACACCTGCGTACGCACCTGAGGGGATCCACCTGCAGGGACTACA
AAGACCATGACGGTGATTATAAAGATCATGACATCGATTACAAGGATGACGATGACAAGATGGCCCCCAA
GAAAAAGAGGAAGGTGGGCATTCACGGGGTGCCGGGTGGACTCGAGGGAGGCGGTGGAAGCGGCGGTACC
GAGGACGTGGTGTGCTGCCACTCAATCTACGGCAAGAAGAAGGGTGATATCGACACCTACCGATACATAG
GCTCTTCCGGGACAGGCTGCGTGGTCATAGTGGGCAGGATCGTCTTGTCCGGATCCGGCACTAGTGCGCC
CATCACGGCGTACGCCCAGCAGACGAGAGGCCTCCTAGGGTGTATAATCACCAGCCTGACTGGCCGGGAC
AAAAACCAAGTGGAGGGTGAGGTCCAGATCGTGTCAACTGCTACCCAAACCTTCCTGGCAACGTGCATCA
ATGGGGTATGCTGGGCAGTCTACCACGGGGCCGGAACGAGGACCATCGCATCACCCAAGGGTCCTGTCAT
CCAGATGTATACCAATGTGGACCAAGACCTTGTGGGCTGGCCCGCTCCTCAAGGTTCCCGCTCATTGACA
CCCTGTACCTGCGGCTCCTCGGACCTTTACCTGGTCACGAGGCACGCCGATGTCATTCCCGTGCGCCGGC
GAGGTGATAGCAGGGGTAGCCTGCTTTCGCCCCGGCCCATTTCCTACTTGAAAGGCTCCTCGGGGGGTCC
GCTGTTGTGCCCCGCGGGACACGCCGTGGGCCTATTCAGGGCCGCGGTGTGCACCCGTGGAGTGGCTAAA
GCGGTGGACTTTATCCCTGTGGAGAACCTAGAGACAACCATGAGATCCCCGGTGTTCACGGACAACTCCT
CTCCACCAGCAGTCACCCTGACGCACCCAATCACCAAAATCGATAGGGAGGTTCTCTACCAGGAGTTCGA
TGAGATGGAAGAGTGCTCTCAGCACTATCCCTACGATGTGCCCGATTACGCTGGAGGCGGTGGAAGCGGC
GGTACCGATGAGTTTCCCACCATGGTGTTTCCTTCTGGGCAGATCAGCCAGGCCTCGGCCTTGGCCCCGG
CCCCTCCCCAAGTCCTGCCCCAGGCTCCAGCCCCTGCCCCTGCTCCAGCCATGGTATCAGCTCTGGCCCA
GGCCCCAGCCCCTGTCCCAGTCCTAGCCCCAGGCCCTCCTCAGGCTGTGGCCCCACCTGCCCCCAAGCCC
ACCCAGGCTGGGGAAGGAACGCTGTCAGAGGCCCTGCTGCAGCTGCAGTTTGATGATGAAGACCTGGGGG
CCTTGCTTGGCAACAGCACAGACCCAGCTGTGTTCACAGACCTGGCATCCGTCGACAACTCCGAGTTTCA
GCAGCTGCTGAACCAGGGCATACCTGTGGCCCCCCACACAACTGAGCCCATGCTGATGGAGTACCCTGAG
GCTATAACTCGCCTAGTGACAGGGGCCCAGAGGCCCCCCGACCCAGCTCCTGCTCCACTGGGGGCCCCGG
GGCTCCCCAATGGCCTCCTTTCAGGAGATGAAGACTTCTCCTCCATTGCGGACATGGACTTCTCAGCCCT
GCTGAGTCAGATCAGCTCCCAATTGTAACTGTGCCTTCTAGTTGCCAGCCATCTGTTGTTTGCCCCTCCC
CCGTGCCTTCCTTGACCCTGGAAGGTGCCACTCCCACTGTCCTTTCCTAATAAAATGAGGAAATTGCATC
GCATTGTCTGAGTAGGTGTCATTCTATTCTGGGGGGTGGGGTGGGGCAGGACAGCAAGGGGGAGGATTGG
GAAGACAATAGCAGGCATGCTGGGGATGCGGTGGGCTCTATGGCTAGCCGCTGCAAGAACTCTTCCTCAC
GGATCCGAAGTTCCTATTCCGAAGTTCCTATTCTTCAAATAGTATAGGAACTTCAGCGCTCACTGGCCGT
CGTTTTACAAAGGGCGAATTCACTGGCCGTCGTTTTACAACGTCGTGACTGGGAAAACCCTGGCGTTACC
CAACTTAATCGCCTTGCAGCACATCCCCCTTTCGCCAGCTGGCGTAATAGCGAAGAGGCCCGCACCGATC
GCCCTTCCCAACAGTTGCGCAGCCTGAATGGCGAATGGCGCCTGATGCGGTATTTTCTCCTTACGCATCT
GTGCGGTATTTCACACCGCATA
[95 nt withheld, positions 8143-8237]
T
[46 nt withheld, positions 8239-8284]
C
[141 nt withheld, positions 8286-8426]
CCTTTGACGTTGGAGTCCACGTTCTTT
[37 nt withheld, positions 8454-8490]
ACTCTATCTCGGGCTATTCTTTTGATTTATAAGGGATTTTGCCGATTTCGGTCTATTGGTTAAAAAATGA
GCTGATTTAACAAAAATTTAACGCGAATTTTAACAAAATATTAACGTTTACAATTTTATGGTGCACTCTC
AGTACAATCTGCTCTGATGCCGCATAGTTAAGCCAGCCCCGACACCCGCCAACACCCGCTGACGCGCCCT
GACGGGCTTGTCTGCTCCCGGCATCCGCTTACAGACAAGCTGTGACCGTCTCCGGGAGCTGCATGTGTCA
GAGGTTTTCACCGTCATCACCGAAACGCGCGAGACGAAAGGGCCTCGTGATACGCCTATTTTTATAGGTT
AATGTCATGATAATAATGGTTTCTTAGACGTCAGGTGGCACTTTTCGGGGAAATGTGCGCGGAACCCCTA
TTTGTTTATTTTTCTAAATACATTCAAATATGTATCCGCTCATGAGACAATAACCCTGATAAATGCTTCA
ATAATATTGAAAAAGGAAGAGTATGAGTATTCAACATTTCCGTGTCGCCCTTATTCCCTTTTTTGCGGCA
TTTTGCCTTCCTGTTTTTGCTCACCCAGAAACGCTGGTGAAAGTAAAAGATGCTGAAGATCAGTTGGGTG
CACGAGTGGGTTACATCGAACTGGATCTCAACAGCGGTAAGATCCTTGAGAGTTTTCGCCCCGAAGAACG
TTTTCCAATGATGAGCACTTTTAAAGTTCTGCTATGTGGCGCGGTATTATCCCGTATTGACGCCGGGCAA
GAGCAACTCGGTCGCCGCATACACTATTCTCAGAATGACTTGGTTGAGTACTCACCAGTCACAGAAAAGC
ATCTTACGGATGGCATGACAGTAAGAGAATTATGCAGTGCTGCCATAACCATGAGTGATAACACTGCGGC
CAACTTACTTCTGACAACGATCGGAGGACCGAAGGAGCTAACCGCTTTTTTGCACAACATGGGGGATCAT
GTAACTCGCCTTGATCGTTGGGAACCGGAGCTGAATGAAGCCATACCAAACGACGAGCGTGACACCACGA
TGCCTGTAGCAATGGCAACAACGTTGCGCAAACTATTAACTGGCGAACTACTTACTCTAGCTTCCCGGCA
ACAATTAATAGACTGGATGGAGGCGGATAAAGTTGCAGGACCACTTCTGCGCTCGGCCCTTCCGGCTGGC
TGGTTTATTGCTGATAAATCTGGAGCCGGTGAGCGTGGGTCTCGCGGTATCATTGCAGCACTGGGGCCAG
ATGGTAAGCCCTCCCGTATCGTAGTTATCTACACGACGGGGAGTCAGGCAACTATGGATGAACGAAATAG
ACAGATCGCTGAGATAGGTGCCTCACTGATTAAGCATTGGTAACTGTCAGACCAAGTTTACTCATATATA
CTTTAGATTGATTTAAAACTTCATTTTTAATTTAAAAGGATCTAGGTGAAGATCCTTTTTGATAATCTCA
TGACCAAAATCCCTTAACGTGAGTTTTCGTTCCACTGAGCGTCAGACCCCGTAGAAAAGATCAAAGGATC
TTCTTGAGATCCTTTTTTTCTGCGCGTAATCTGCTGCTTGCAAACAAAAAAACCACCGCTACCAGCGGTG
GTTTGTTTGCCGGATCAAGAGCTACCAACTCTTTTTCCGAAGGTAACTGGCTTCAGCAGAGCGCAGATAC
CAAATACTGTTCTTCTAGTGTAGCCGTAGTTAGGCCACCACTTCAAGAACTCTGTAGCACCGCCTACATA
CCTCGCTCTGCTAATCCTGTTACCAGTGGCTGCTGCCAGTGGCGATAAGTCGTGTCTTACCGGGTTGGAC
TCAAGACGATAGTTACCGGATAAGGCGCAGCGGTCGGGCTGAACGGGGGGTTCGTGCACACAGCCCAGCT
TGGAGCGAACGACCTACACCGAACTGAGATACCTACAGCGTGAGCTATGAGAAAGCGCCACGCTTCCCGA
AGGGAGAAAGGCGGACAGGTATCCGGTAAGCGGCAGGGTCGGAACAGGAGAGCGCACGAGGGAGCTTCCA
GGGGGAAACGCCTGGTATCTTTATAGTCCTGTCGGGTTTCGCCACCTCTGACTTGAGCGTCGATTTTTGT
GATGCTCGTCAGGGGGGCGGAGCCTATGGAAAAACGCCAGCAACGCGGCCTTTTTACGGTTCCTGGCCTT
TTGCTGGCCTTTTGCTCACATGTTCTTTCCTGCGTTATCCCCTGATTCTGTGGATAACCGTATTACCGCC
TTTGAGTGAGCTGATACCGCTCGCCGCAGCCGAACGACCGAGCGCAGCGAGTCAGTGAGCGAGGAAGCGG
AAG
